Addgene plasmid #205546: pFH2.101_PB-EPN11-MCP-T2A-eGFP-PGK-Blast
Purpose: Express EPN11-MCP-T2A-eGFP and blasticidin resistance marker
Depositing lab: Michael Elowitz. Depositing organization: California Institute of Technology. Publication: Engineering RNA export for measurement and manipulation of living cells. Horns F, Martinez JA, Fan C, Haque M, Linton JM, Tobin V, Santat L, Maggiolo AO, Bjorkman PJ, Lois C, Elowitz MB. Cell. 2023 Jul 10:S0092-8674(23)00689-X. doi: 10.1016/j.cell.2023.06.013. PubMed 37437570.
Backbone
  Vector backbone: ePB2
  Vector type: Mammalian Expression ; Piggybac
  Selectable markers: Blasticidin ; eGFP
Growth in bacteria
  Bacterial resistance: Kanamycin, 50 μg/mL
  Growth temperature: 30°C
  Growth strain: NEB Stable
  Copy number: High Copy
Gene/Insert
  Gene/Insert name: EPN11-MCP
  Species: Synthetic
  Mutation: WT
  Promoter: EF1
  Cloning method: Restriction Enzyme; 5′ cloning site unknown (unknown if destroyed); 3′ cloning site unknown (unknown if destroyed)
Terms and licenses: Academic/Nonprofit Terms; Industry Terms: Not Available to Industry
How to cite: pFH2.101_PB-EPN11-MCP-T2A-eGFP-PGK-Blast was a gift from Michael Elowitz (Addgene plasmid # 205546 ; http://n2t.net/addgene:205546 ; RRID:Addgene_205546)
