[The description below was written by a language model from this plasmid's Addgene catalogue record and pLannotate feature annotations shown in this document.]
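Description:
pFH2.101_PB-EPN11-MCP-T2A-eGFP-PGK-Blast is a mammalian expression plasmid built on the ePB2 piggyBac transposon backbone, intended for stable genomic integration of its cargo when a piggyBac transposase is supplied. The annotated sequence is 8,664 nt. In bacteria it is maintained through a high-copy ColE1/pUC-type origin and selected with kanamycin via a Tn5 aminoglycoside phosphotransferase gene driven by the bla promoter. An f1 origin and leftover lac promoter/operator, lacZα and lacI fragments are also present. The piggyBac terminal repeats themselves were not picked up by the automated annotation. Two lambda phage-derived fragments were detected, but the record does not explain their role.

The main cassette uses an EF-1α core promoter followed by a truncated HTLV-1 LTR segment, a composite arrangement commonly used for strong constitutive expression. It drives a synthetic EPN11-MCP open reading frame. The annotation identifies an HIV-1 Gag p6 fragment, which recruits host ESCRT factors for budding, near the start of this fusion. At its end is the bacteriophage MS2 coat protein, which binds MS2 RNA hairpins. The intervening region is unannotated and presumably holds the remaining EPN11 sequence. A T2A self-cleaving peptide, given in the construct name, links this fusion to eGFP so that fluorescence reports expression, and an SV40 polyadenylation signal terminates the transcript. Downstream, a mouse PGK promoter drives blasticidin S deaminase with a bGH poly(A) signal for selecting integrants. A U6 promoter lies upstream of the EF-1α promoter, but the record does not state what it transcribes. The associated publication concerns engineered RNA export from living cells, which is consistent with use of this construct as a secreted, RNA-binding particle-forming exporter.
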