Features (pLannotate 1.2.2; 22 found; start..end, strand, type, name):
    612..852     +  promoter       U6 promoter: RNA polymerase III promoter for human U6 snRNA
    942..1153    +  promoter       EF-1α core promoter: core promoter for human elongation factor EF-1α
   1166..1434    +  LTR            5' LTR (truncated): truncated 5' long terminal repeat (LTR) from human T-cell leukemia virus (HTLV) type 1
   1513..1668    +  CDS            gag (fragment): GAG_HV1H2 - Experimental evidence at protein level: Swiss-Prot protein existence level 1. [p6-gag]: Plays a role in budding of the assembled particle by interacting with the host class E VPS proteins TSG101 and PDCD6IP/AIP1. From Human immunodeficiency virus type 1 group M subtype B (isolate HXB2) (HIV-1).
   2305..2694    +  CDS            CAPSD_BPMS2: Experimental evidence at protein level: Swiss-Prot protein existence level 1. Acts as a translational repressor of viral replicase synthesis late in infection. This latter function is the result of capsid protein interaction with an RNA hairpin which contains the replicase ribosome-binding site. From Escherichia phage MS2 (Bacteriophage MS2).
   2758..3471    +  CDS            GFP (S65T): GFP (S65T) is a basic (constitutively fluorescent) green fluorescent protein published in 1995, derived from Aequorea victoria.
   3496..3579    +  CDS            large T antigen (fragment): large T antigen from SV40 (simian virus 40)
   3602..3723    +  polyA_signal   SV40 poly(A) signal: SV40 polyadenylation signal
   3730..4163    +  promoter       PGK promoter (fragment): mouse phosphoglycerate kinase 1 promoter
   4199..4597    +  CDS            BSD: blasticidin S deaminase; Aspergillus terreus BSD; confers resistance to blasticidin
   4615..4839    +  polyA_signal   bGH poly(A) signal: bovine growth hormone polyadenylation signal
   5274..5813    +  CDS            B (fragment): PORTL_LAMBD - Experimental evidence at protein level: Swiss-Prot protein existence level 1. Forms the portal vertex of the capsid (PubMed:6228056, PubMed:6232391). This portal plays critical roles in head assembly, genome packaging, neck/tail attachment, and genome ejection (Probable). The portal protein multimerizes as a single ring-shaped homododecamer arranged around a central channel (PubMed:6232391). Binds to the terminase subunits to form the packaging machine (PubMed:7799432). From Escherichia phage lambda (Bacteriophage lambda).
   5851..5867    -  protein_bind   lac operator: The lac repressor binds to the lac operator to inhibit transcription in E. coli. This inhibition can be relieved by adding lactose or isopropyl-β-D-thiogalactopyranoside (IPTG). lac repressor encoded by lacI
   5875..5905    -  promoter       lac promoter: promoter for the E. coli lac operon
   5920..5941    -  protein_bind   CAP binding site: CAP binding activates transcription in the presence of cAMP. E. coli catabolite activator protein
   5954..6046    -  CDS            lacI (fragment): lac repressor; lacI; The lac repressor binds to the lac operator to inhibit transcription in E. coli. This inhibition can be relieved by adding lactose or isopropyl-β-D-thiogalactopyranoside (IPTG).
   6229..6817    -  rep_origin     ori: high-copy-number ColE1/pMB1/pBR322/pUC origin of replication
   6988..7782    -  CDS            NeoR/KanR: aminoglycoside phosphotransferase from Tn5; aph(3')-II (or nptII); confers resistance to neomycin, kanamycin, and G418 (Geneticin®)
   7783..7887    -  promoter       AmpR promoter: bla
   7940..8368    -  rep_origin     f1 ori (sequence partly withheld): f1 bacteriophage origin of replication; arrow indicates direction of (+) strand synthesis
   8373..8528    -  CDS            lacZα (fragment): LacZα fragment of β-galactosidase; lacZ fragment
   8530..8643    +  CDS            B (fragment): PORTL_LAMBD - Experimental evidence at protein level: Swiss-Prot protein existence level 1. Forms the portal vertex of the capsid (PubMed:6228056, PubMed:6232391). This portal plays critical roles in head assembly, genome packaging, neck/tail attachment, and genome ejection (Probable). The portal protein multimerizes as a single ring-shaped homododecamer arranged around a central channel (PubMed:6232391). Binds to the terminase subunits to form the packaging machine (PubMed:7799432). From Escherichia phage lambda (Bacteriophage lambda).
>Addgene plasmid #205546 | pFH2.101_PB-EPN11-MCP-T2A-eGFP-PGK-Blast | addgene full sequence | sequence record 408287 | Addgene NGS Result
GCAGCTAGATTAACCCTAGAAAGATAGTCTGCGTAAAATTGACGCATGCATTCTTGAAATATTGCTCTCT
CTTTCTAAATAGCGCGAATCCGTCGCTGTGCATTTAGGACATCTCAGTCGCCGCTTGGAGCTCCCGTGAG
GCGTGCTTGTCAATGCGGTAAGTGTCACTGATTTTGAACTATAACAACCGCGTGAGTCAAAATGACGCAT
GATTATCTTTTACGTGACTTTTAAGATTTAACTCATACGATAATTATATTGTTATTTCGTGTTCTACTTA
CGTGATAACTTATTATATATATATTTTCTTGTTATAGATATCCTTGAGGGACAGCCCCCCCCCAAAGCCC
CCAGGGATGTAATTACGTCCCTCCCCCGCTAGGGGGCAGCAGCGAGCCGCCCGGGGCTCCGCTCCGGTCC
GGCGCTCCCCCCGCATCCCCGAGCCGGCAGCGTGCGGGGACAGCCCGGGCACGGGGAAGGTGGCACGGGA
TCGCTTTCCTCTGAACGCTTCTCGCTGCTCTTTGAGCCTGCAGACACCTGGGGGGATACGGGGAAAAATC
GATTAACTATAACGGTCCTAAGGTAGCGAACACCTGCGCTCGAGCGACGTCGAGGGCCTATTTCCCATGA
TTCCTTCATATTTGCATATACGATACAAGGCTGTTAGAGAGATAATTGGAATTAATTTGACTGTAAACAC
AAAGATATTAGTACAAAATACGTGACGTAGAAAGTAATAATTTCTTGGGTAGTTTGCAGTTTTAAAATTA
TGTTTTAAAATGGACTATCATATGCTTACCGTAACTTGAAAGTATTTCGATTTCTTGGCTTTATATATCT
TGTGGAAAGGACGAAACACCGACCAGGTGGGCCCACGCGTTTTTTTCACCTGCATTACCCTGTTATCCCT
AGGATCTGCGATCGCTCCGGTGCCCGTCAGTGGGCAGAGCGCACATCGCCCACAGTCCCCGAGAAGTTGG
GGGGAGGGGTCGGCAATTGAACGGGTGCCTAGAGAAGGTGGCGCGGGGTAAACTGGGAAAGTGATGTCGT
GTACTGGCTCCGCCTTTTTCCCGAGGGTGGGGGAGAACCGTATATAAGTGCAGTAGTCGCCGTGAACGTT
CTTTTTCGCAACGGGTTTGCCGCCAGAACACAGCTGAAGCTTCGAGGGGCTCGCATCTCTCCTTCACGCG
CCCGCCGCCCTACCTGAGGCCGCCATCCACGCCGGTTGAGTCGCGTTCTGCCGCCTCCCGCCTGTGGTGC
CTCCTGAACTGCGTCCGCCGTCTAGGTAAGTTTAAAGCTCAGGTCGAGACCGGGCCTTTGTCCGGCGCTC
CCTTGGAGCCTACCTAGACTCAGCCGGCTCTCCACGCTTTGCCTGACCCTGCTTGCTCAACTCTACGTCT
TTGTTTCGTTTTCTGTTCTGCGCCGTTACAGATCCAAGCTGTGACCGGCGCCTACGCTAGCGGATCCGCC
ACCATGGGTTGTATCAAGAGCAAGCGCAAGGATAATTTGAACCTGCAGTCTCGTCCGGAACCGACCGCAC
CGCCGGAAGAATCTTTCCGTTCTGGTGTTGAAACCACCACGCCACCGCAAAAACAGGAGCCGATCGACAA
AGAACTGTACCCGCTGACCTCTCTGCGTTCTCTGTTCGGTAACGACCCGTCTTCTCAGAAGATCGAAGAG
CTGTTCAAGAAACACAAGATCGTTGCCGTGCTGCGTGCCAATAGTGTGGAAGAAGCGAAAAAGAAAGCGC
TGGCGGTTTTCCTGGGCGGCGTTCATCTGATTGAAATTACCTTTACCGTGCCGGATGCGGATACCGTGAT
TAAGGAACTGAGCTTTCTGAAGGAAATGGGCGCGATTATTGGTGCGGGCACCGTGACCAGCGTGGAGCAG
TGCCGTAAAGCGGTGGAAAGTGGCGCCGAGTTCATTGTGAGTCCGCACCTGGACGAGGAAATTAGCCAAT
TTTGCAAGGAGAAGGGTGTGTTCTATATGCCAGGCGTTATGACCCCGACCGAACTGGTGAAAGCCATGAA
ACTGGGCCATACCATCTTAAAACTGTTTCCGGGTGAGGTGGTGGGTCCGCAGTTTGTTAAAGCGATGAAA
GGTCCGTTTCCGAATGTGAAATTTGTGCCAACCGGCGGTGTTAATCTGGACAATGTGTGCGAATGGTTCA
AAGCGGGCGTGCTGGCCGTGGGCGTGGGCAGCGCGTTAGTGAAAGGCACCCCGGTGGAAGTGGCGGAAAA
GGCCAAGGCGTTCGTTGAGAAGATTCGTGGCTGCACCGAACAGAAGCTGATCTCCGAAGAAGACCTGGCT
TCAAACTTTACTCAGTTCGTGCTCGTGGACAATGGTGGGACAGGGGATGTGACAGTGGCTCCTTCTAATT
TCGCTAATGGGGTGGCAGAGTGGATCAGCTCCAACTCACGGAGCCAGGCCTACAAGGTGACATGCAGCGT
CAGGCAGTCTAGTGCCCAGAAGAGAAAGTATACCATCAAGGTGGAGGTCCCCAAAGTGGCTACCCAGACA
GTGGGCGGAGTCGAACTGCCTGTCGCCGCTTGGAGGTCCTACCTGAACATGGAGCTCACTATCCCAATTT
TCGCTACCAATTCTGACTGTGAACTCATCGTGAAGGCAATGCAGGGGCTCCTCAAAGACGGTAATCCTAT
CCCTTCCGCCATCGCCGCTAACTCAGGTATCTACGGATCGGGAGAGGGCAGAGGAAGTCTGCTAACATGC
GGTGACGTCGAGGAGAATCCTGGCCCAATGAGCAAGGGCGAGGAGCTGTTCACCGGGGTGGTGCCCATCC
TGGTCGAGCTGGACGGCGACGTAAACGGCCACAAGTTCAGCGTGTCCGGCGAGGGCGAGGGCGATGCCAC
CTACGGCAAGCTGACCCTGAAGTTCATCTGCACCACCGGCAAGCTGCCCGTGCCCTGGCCCACCCTCGTG
ACCACCCTGACCTACGGCGTGCAGTGCTTCAGCCGCTACCCCGACCACATGAAGCAGCACGACTTCTTCA
AGTCCGCCATGCCCGAAGGCTACGTCCAGGAGCGCACCATCTTCTTCAAGGACGACGGCAACTACAAGAC
CCGCGCCGAGGTGAAGTTCGAGGGCGACACCCTGGTGAACCGCATCGAGCTGAAGGGCATCGACTTCAAG
GAGGACGGCAACATCCTGGGGCACAAGCTGGAGTACAACTACAACAGCCACAACGTCTATATCATGGCCG
ACAAGCAGAAGAACGGCATCAAGGTGAACTTCAAGATCCGCCACAACATCGAGGACGGCAGCGTGCAGCT
CGCCGACCACTACCAGCAGAACACCCCCATCGGCGACGGCCCCGTGCTGCTGCCCGACAACCACTACCTG
AGCACCCAGTCCGCCCTGAGCAAAGACCCCAACGAGAAGCGCGATCACATGGTCCTGCTGGAGTTCGTGA
CCGCCGCCGGGATCACTCACGGCATGGACGAGCTGTACAAGTAAGCGGCCGCGTCGACGACTCTAGATCA
TAATCAGCCATACCACATTTGTAGAGGTTTTACTTGCTTTAAAAAACCTCCCACACCTCCCCCTGAACCT
GAAACATAAAATGAATGCAATTGTTGTTGTTAACTTGTTTATTGCAGCTTATAATGGTTACAAATAAAGC
AATAGCATCACAAATTTCACAAATAAAGCATTTTTTTCACTGCATTCTAGTTGTGGTTTGTCCAAACTCA
TCAATGTATCTTAAGCGCCGGCGCTACACAAGTGGCCTCTGGCCTCGCACACATTCCACATCCACCGGTA
GGCGCCAACCGGCTCCGTTCTTTGGTGGCCCCTTCGCGCCACCTTCTACTCCTCCCCTAGTCAGGAAGTT
CCCCCCCGCCCCGCAGCTCGCGTCGTGCAGGACGTGACAAATGGAAGTAGCACGTCTCACTAGTCTCGTG
CAGATGGACAGCACCGCTGAGCAATGGAAGCGGGTAGGCCTTTGGGGCAGCGGCCAATAGCAGCTTTGCT
CCTTCGCTTTCTGGGCTCAGAGGCTGGGAAGGGGTGGGTCCGGGGGCGGGCTCAGGGGCGGGCTCAGGGG
CGGGGCGGGCGCCCGAAGGTCCTCCGGAGGCCCGGCATTCTGCACGCTTCAAAAGCGCACGTCTGCCGCG
CTGTTCTCCTCTTCCTCATCTCCGGGCCTTTCGACCTGCAGCCCAAGCTTACCATGGGTACCGCCACCAT
GGCCAAGCCTTTGTCTCAAGAAGAATCCACCCTCATTGAAAGAGCAACGGCTACAATCAACAGCATCCCC
ATCTCTGAAGATTACAGCGTCGCCAGCGCAGCTCTCTCTAGCGACGGCCGCATCTTCACTGGTGTCAATG
TATATCATTTTACTGGGGGACCTTGTGCAGAACTCGTGGTGCTGGGCACTGCTGCTGCTGCGGCAGCTGG
CAACCTGACTTGTATCGTCGCGATCGGAAATGAGAACAGGGGCATCTTGAGCCCCTGCGGACGGTGCCGA
CAGGTGCTTCTCGATCTGCATCCTGGGATCAAAGCCATAGTGAAGGACAGTGATGGACAGCCGACGGCAG
TTGGGATTCGTGAATTGCTGCCCTCTGGTTATGTGTGGGAGGGCTAAGGTCACCCGCGCGCGGACTGTGC
CTTCTAGTTGCCAGCCATCTGTTGTTTGCCCCTCCCCCGTGCCTTCCTTGACCCTGGAAGGTGCCACTCC
CACTGTCCTTTCCTAATAAAATGAGGAAATTGCATCGCATTGTCTGAGTAGGTGTCATTCTATTCTGGGG
GGTGGGGTGGGGCAGGACAGCAAGGGGGAGGATTGGGAAGACAATAGCAGGCATGCTGGGGATGCGGTGG
GCTCTATGGTTCGAACCAGTACGATGGTTTTCCCCGTATCCCCCCAGGTGTCTGCAGGCTCAAAGAGCAG
CGAGAAGCGTTCAGAGGAAAGCGATCCCGTGCCACCTTCCCCGTGCCCGGGCTGTCCCCGCACGCTGCCG
GCTCGGGGATGCGGGGGGAGCGCCGGACCGGAGCGGAGCCCCGGGCGGCTCGCTGCTGCCCCCTAGCGGG
GGAGGGACGTAATTACATCCCTGGGGGCTTTGGGGGGGGGCTGTCCCTGATAAAAGTTTTGTTACTTTAT
AGAAGAAATTTTGAGTTTTTGTTTTTTTTTAATAAATAAATAAACATAAATAAATTGTTTGTTGAATTTA
TTATTAGTATGTAAGTGTAAATATAATAAAACTTAATATCTATTCAAATTAATAAATAAACCTCGATATA
CAGACCGATAAAACACATGCGTCAATTTTACGCATGATTATCTTTAACGTACGTCACAATATGATTATCT
TTCTAGGGTTAATCTAGCTGCGGCGCGCCATCAGGATCATATCGTCGGGTCTTTTTTCCGGCTCAGTCAT
CGCCCAAGCTGGCGCTATCTGGGCATCGGGGAGGAAGAAGCCCGTGCCTTTTCCCGCGAGGTTGAAGCGG
CATGGAAAGAGTTTGCCGAGGATGACTGCTGCTGCATTGACGTTGAGCGAAAACGCACGTTTACCATGAT
GATTCGGGAAGGTGTGGCCATGCACGCCTTTAACGGTGAACTGTTCGTTCAGGCCACCTGGGATACCAGT
TCGTCGCGGCTTTTCCGGACACAGTTCCGGATGGTCAGCCCGAAGCGCATCAGCAACCCGAACAATACCG
GCGACAGCCGGAACTGCCGTGCCGGTGTGCAGATTAATGACAGCGGTGCGGCGCTGGGATATTACGTCAG
CGAGGACGGGTATCCTGGCTGGATGCCGCAGAAATGGACATGGATACCCCGTGAGTTACCCGGCGGGCGC
GCTTGGCGTAATCATGGTCATAGCTGTTTCCTGTGTGAAATTGTTATCCGCTCACAATTCCACACAACAT
ACGAGCCGGAAGCATAAAGTGTAAAGCCTGGGGTGCCTAATGAGTGAGCTAACTCACATTAATTGCGTTG
CGCTCACTGCCCGCTTTCCAGTCGGGAAACCTGTCGTGCCAGCTGCATTAATGAATCGGCCAACGCGCGG
GGAGAGGCGGTTTGCGTATTGGGCGCTCTTCCGCTTCCTCGCTCACTGACTCGCTGCGCTCGGTCGTTCG
GCTGCGGCGAGCGGTATCAGCTCACTCAAAGGCGGTAATACGGTTATCCACAGAATCAGGGGATAACGCA
GGAAAGAACATGTGAGCAAAAGGCCAGCAAAAGGCCAGGAACCGTAAAAAGGCCGCGTTGCTGGCGTTTT
TCCATAGGCTCCGCCCCCCTGACGAGCATCACAAAAATCGACGCTCAAGTCAGAGGTGGCGAAACCCGAC
AGGACTATAAAGATACCAGGCGTTTCCCCCTGGAAGCTCCCTCGTGCGCTCTCCTGTTCCGACCCTGCCG
CTTACCGGATACCTGTCCGCCTTTCTCCCTTCGGGAAGCGTGGCGCTTTCTCATAGCTCACGCTGTAGGT
ATCTCAGTTCGGTGTAGGTCGTTCGCTCCAAGCTGGGCTGTGTGCACGAACCCCCCGTTCAGCCCGACCG
CTGCGCCTTATCCGGTAACTATCGTCTTGAGTCCAACCCGGTAAGACACGACTTATCGCCACTGGCAGCA
GCCACTGGTAACAGGATTAGCAGAGCGAGGTATGTAGGCGGTGCTACAGAGTTCTTGAAGTGGTGGCCTA
ACTACGGCTACACTAGAAGAACAGTATTTGGTATCTGCGCTCTGCTGAAGCCAGTTACCTTCGGAAAAAG
AGTTGGTAGCTCTTGATCCGGCAAACAAACCACCGCTGGTAGCGGTGGTTTTTTTGTTTGCAAGCAGCAG
ATTACGCGCAGAAAAAAAGGATCTCAAGAAGATCCTTTGATCTTTTCTACGGGGTCTGACGCTCAGTGGA
ACGAAAACTCACGTTAAGGGATTTTGGTCATGAGATTATCAAAAAGGATCTTCACCTAGATCCTTTTAAA
TTAAAAATGAAGTTTTAAATCAATCTAAAGTATATATGAGTAAACTTGGTCTGACAGTCAGAAGAACTCG
TCAAGAAGGCGATAGAAGGCGATGCGCTGCGAATCGGGAGCGGCGATACCGTAAAGCACGAGGAAGCGGT
CAGCCCATTCGCCGCCAAGCTCTTCAGCAATATCACGGGTAGCCAACGCTATGTCCTGATAGCGGTCCGC
CACACCCAGCCGGCCACAGTCGATGAATCCAGAAAAGCGGCCATTTTCCACCATGATATTCGGCAAGCAG
GCATCGCCATGGGTCACGACGAGATCCTCGCCGTCGGGCATGCTCGCCTTGAGCCTGGCGAACAGTTCGG
CTGGCGCGAGCCCCTGATGCTCTTCGTCCAGATCATCCTGATCGACAAGACCGGCTTCCATCCGAGTACG
TGCTCGCTCGATGCGATGTTTCGCTTGGTGGTCGAATGGGCAGGTAGCCGGATCAAGCGTATGCAGCCGC
CGCATTGCATCAGCCATGATGGATACTTTCTCGGCAGGAGCAAGGTGAGATGACAGGAGATCCTGCCCCG
GCACTTCGCCCAATAGCAGCCAGTCCCTTCCCGCTTCAGTGACAACGTCGAGCACAGCTGCGCAAGGAAC
GCCCGTCGTGGCCAGCCACGATAGCCGCGCTGCCTCGTCTTGCAGTTCATTCAGGGCACCGGACAGGTCG
GTCTTGACAAAAAGAACCGGGCGCCCCTGCGCTGACAGCCGGAACACGGCGGCATCAGAGCAGCCGATTG
TCTGTTGTGCCCAGTCATAGCCGAATAGCCTCTCCACCCAAGCGGCCGGAGAACCTGCGTGCAATCCATC
TTGTTCAATCATACTCTTCCTTTTTCAATATTATTGAAGCATTTATCAGGGTTATTGTCTCATGAGCGGA
TACATATTTGAATGTATTTAGAAAAATAAACAAATAGGGGTTCCGCGCACATTTCCCCGAAAAGTGCCAC
CTAAATTGTAAGCGTTAATATTTTGTTAAAATTCGCGTTAAATTTTTGTTAAATCAGCTCATTTTTTAAC
CAATAGGCCGAAATCGGCAAAATCCCTTATAAATCAAAAGAATAGACCGAGATAGGGT
[37 nt withheld, positions 8039-8075]
AAAGAACGTGGACTCCAACGTCAAAGG
[49 nt withheld, positions 8103-8151]
T
[91 nt withheld, positions 8153-8243]
G
[124 nt withheld, positions 8245-8368]
CCCATTCGCCATTCAGGCTGCGCAACTGTTGGGAAGGGCGATCGGTGCGGGCCTCTTCGCTATTACGCCA
GCTGGCGAAAGGGGGATGTGCTGCAAGGCGATTAAGTTGGGTAACGCCAGGGTTTTCCCAGTCACGACGT
TGTAAAACGACGGCCAGTGAGCGCGCCTCGTTCATTCACGTTTTTGAACCCGTGGAGGACGGGCAGACTC
GCGGTGCAAATGTGTTTTACAGCGTGATGGAGCAGATGAAGATGCTCGACACGCTGCAGAACACGAGCTC
CACCGCGGGGCGCGCC
